Addgene plasmid #210794: pkk223_MsMutY_D150N_E49Q
Purpose: pkk223 with Marinosulfonomonas MutY containing D150N and E49Q mutations to reduce catalytic activity
Depositing lab: Martin Horvath. Depositing organization: University of Utah. Publication: Metagenome mining and functional analysis reveal oxidized guanine DNA repair at the Lost City Hydrothermal Field. Utzman PH, Mays VP, Miller BC, Fairbanks MC, Brazelton WJ, Horvath MP. PLoS One. 2024 May 8;19(5):e0284642. doi: 10.1371/journal.pone.0284642. eCollection 2024. PubMed 38718041.
Backbone
  Vector backbone: pkk223
  Vector type: Bacterial Expression
Growth in bacteria
  Bacterial resistance: Ampicillin, 100 μg/mL
  Growth temperature: 37°C
  Growth strain: DH5alpha
  Copy number: Unknown
Gene/Insert
  Gene/Insert name: MutY (adenine glycosylase)
  Species: Marinosulfonomonas (genus)
  Mutation: D150N_E49Q
  Cloning method: Ligation Independent Cloning
  Sequencing primers: 5′ gttttttgcgccgacatcataacggttc; 3′ gcttctgcgttctgatttaatctgtatcaggctg
Terms and licenses: Academic/Nonprofit Terms; Industry Terms: Not Available to Industry
Depositor comments: Please visit https://www.biorxiv.org/content/10.1101/2023.04.05.535768v1 for bioRxiv preprint.
How to cite: pkk223_MsMutY_D150N_E49Q was a gift from Martin Horvath (Addgene plasmid # 210794 ; http://n2t.net/addgene:210794 ; RRID:Addgene_210794)
