[The description below was written by a language model from this plasmid's Addgene catalogue record and pLannotate feature annotations shown in this document.]
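Description:
pkk223_MsMutY_D150N_E49Q is a bacterial expression plasmid built on the pkk223 backbone that carries a doubly mutated MutY adenine glycosylase gene from the genus Marinosulfonomonas. The 5,653-nt sequence record shows a pBR322-derived architecture: a ColE1/pMB1-type origin together with the bom mobility region and the rop gene, whose product restrains copy number (the catalogue lists copy number as unknown). Selection is by ampicillin through the bla β-lactamase gene and its own promoter. A truncated tetracycline-resistance fragment and small pieces of E. coli sequence (an annotated yciV/trpH fragment and a predicted ORF) are backbone remnants and are not expected to be functional markers.

Expression is driven by the tac promoter, a strong trp/lac hybrid, followed by a lac operator so that transcription can be repressed by Lac repressor and induced with IPTG. No lacI gene is annotated on the plasmid, so repression would depend on the host. These elements sit at the end of the linearised record, and the region downstream, wrapping around through the start of the sequence up to the 5S rRNA segment and the rrnB T1 and T2 terminators, is unannotated. This is presumably where the MutY insert lies, although the feature table does not label it. No tags are recorded.

The insert, introduced by ligation-independent cloning, bears the E49Q and D150N substitutions, which the record says reduce catalytic activity. MutY removes adenine mispaired with oxidized guanine. The associated study concerned metagenome-derived oxidized-guanine repair enzymes from the Lost City Hydrothermal Field, so this construct most plausibly serves as a catalytically impaired control alongside the active enzyme, though the record does not state that role explicitly.
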