Features (pLannotate 1.2.2; 13 found; start..end, strand, type, name):
   1187..1302    +  ncRNA          5S rRNA: Accession: RF00001 - 5S ribosomal RNA
   1306..1392    +  terminator     rrnB T1 terminator: Escherichia coli rrnB; transcription terminator T1 from the E. coli rrnB gene
   1484..1511    +  terminator     rrnB T2 terminator: transcription terminator T2 from the E. coli rrnB gene
   1530..1621    +  promoter       AmpR promoter: bla
   1622..2482    +  CDS            AmpR: β-lactamase; bla; confers resistance to ampicillin, carbenicillin, and related antibiotics
   2653..3241    +  rep_origin     ori: high-copy-number ColE1/pMB1/pBR322/pUC origin of replication
   3427..3567    -  misc_feature   bom: basis of mobility region from pBR322
   3669..3860    -  CDS            rop: Rop protein, which maintains plasmids at low copy number; rop
   3877..4257    +  CDS            YPB1_ECOLX: Protein predicted: Swiss-Prot protein existence level 4. From Escherichia coli.
   4499..5400    -  CDS            TcR (fragment): tetracycline efflux protein; tet; confers resistance to tetracycline
   5407..5508    -  CDS            yciV (fragment): RNAAM_ECOLI - Also known as trpH From Escherichia coli (strain K12).
   5584..5612    +  promoter       tac promoter: strong E. coli promoter; hybrid between the trp and lac UV5 promoters
   5620..5636    +  protein_bind   lac operator: The lac repressor binds to the lac operator to inhibit transcription in E. coli. This inhibition can be relieved by adding lactose or isopropyl-β-D-thiogalactopyranoside (IPTG). lac repressor encoded by lacI
>Addgene plasmid #210794 | pkk223_MsMutY_D150N_E49Q | addgene full sequence | sequence record 420124 | Addgene NGS Result
AATTCGGTGACCATGCGCGACTACCGCGACAACTCCGAACTGGGGACCGTCCTTCTGGGGTGGTACGATG
CTAACGCGAGAAGCTTACCCTGGCGTGTAGCCCCAGCACGTTCGAAAGCAGGGGCTTTGCCGGATCCATA
CCGTATTTGGATGAGCCAAGTCATGCTGCAGCAAACGACTGTCGCTGCAGTCGCTAAATATTTTCACGCG
TTTACGACTCGCTGGCCAACCATTATCGCCTTGGCATCTGCCAATGACGATGATGTTATGGGACAGTGGG
CAGGCCTGGGTTACTATGCTCGTGCACGCAACCTTTTGAAGTGTGCACGCGTGGTAGTAGCGGATTATGG
CGGCAATTTCCCCGACACACGCGATGAGTTGCTTAAACTTCCTGGCATTGGACCCTATACGGCGGCAGCT
ATTGCAAGTATCGCCTTCGGTCGTTCAGAAACAGTGATGAATGCGAATATCGAACGCGTGATGGCACGTA
TGCATGACATCCATTCGCCGTTGCCCAGTGCTAAGCCTGAACTTCTTGCATGCGCGGCAGCCCTTACCCC
GGATTTCCGTGCCGGCGATTATGCTCAAGCTGTAATGGACTTAGGCGCCACCATTTGCACGCCGAAGTCT
GCATCTTGTGGAGTGTGCCCCTGGTCCTTCGCATGCCTAGCCCGTATCAATGGTACAGCTGCCGTCTTAC
CGAAAAAGACTCCTAAACCCGTCAAGCCAACACGCTACGGAATCGCGTACATCGCAAGACGTGGGGACGG
TGCGTGGTTGTTAGAACGCCGTCCTGATAAAGGTTTACTGGGAGGAATGCTGGGCTGGCCCGGGGCTCAG
TGGGGCGATCAGGCGGTAGACAAGCCGCCTGTTTCAGCTGATTGGCAAGACCCCGGTGCCGAAGTGCGCC
ATTCATTTACGCACTTTCATCTGCGTTTATCGTTACGCATTAGCGTCGTCGGTAATGCGAAACCAACCGC
AGGGCACTTCATCGCGGATGCAGATTTTGACCCCGAGACACTACCCACCGTAATGCGTAAAGCATATCGT
ATTGCACGCACAAAGTTTGACGGCGACGCGAACGGTTGACTGCAGCCAAGCTTGGCTGTTTTGGCGGATG
AGAGAAGATTTTCAGCCTGATACAGATTAAATCAGAACGCAGAAGCGGTCTGATAAAACAGAATTTGCCT
GGCGGCAGTAGCGCGGTGGTCCCACCTGACCCCATGCCGAACTCAGAAGTGAAACGCCGTAGCGCCGATG
GTAGTGTGGGGTCTCCCCATGCGAGAGTAGGGAACTGCCAGGCATCAAATAAAACGAAAGGCTCAGTCGA
AAGACTGGGCCTTTCGTTTTATCTGTTGTTTGTCGGTGAACGCTCTCCTGAGTAGGACAAATCCGCCGGG
AGCGGATTTGAACGTTGCGAAGCAACGGCCCGGAGGGTGGCGGGCAGGACGCCCGCCATAAACTGCCAGG
CATCAAATTAAGCAGAAGGCCATCCTGACGGATGGCCTTTTTGCGTTTCTACAAACTCTTTTGTTTATTT
TTCTAAATACATTCAAATATGTATCCGCTCATGAGACAATAACCCTGATAAATGCTTCAATAATATTGAA
AAAGGAAGAGTATGAGTATTCAACATTTCCGTGTCGCCCTTATTCCCTTTTTTGCGGCATTTTGCCTTCC
TGTTTTTGCTCACCCAGAAACGCTGGTGAAAGTAAAAGATGCTGAAGATCAGTTGGGTGCACGAGTGGGT
TACATCGAACTGGATCTCAACAGCGGTAAGATCCTTGAGAGTTTTCGCCCCGAAGAACGTTTTCCAATGA
TGAGCACTTTTAAAGTTCTGCTATGTGGCGCGGTATTATCCCGTGTTGACGCCGGGCAAGAGCAACTCGG
TCGCCGCATACACTATTCTCAGAATGACTTGGTTGAGTACTCACCAGTCACAGAAAAGCATCTTACGGAT
GGCATGACAGTAAGAGAATTATGCAGTGCTGCCATAACCATGAGTGATAACACTGCGGCCAACTTACTTC
TGACAACGATCGGAGGACCGAAGGAGCTAACCGCTTTTTTGCACAACATGGGGGATCATGTAACTCGCCT
TGATCGTTGGGAACCGGAGCTGAATGAAGCCATACCAAACGACGAGCGTGACACCACGATGCCTGTAGCA
ATGGCAACAACGTTGCGCAAACTATTAACTGGCGAACTACTTACTCTAGCTTCCCGGCAACAATTAATAG
ACTGGATGGAGGCGGATAAAGTTGCAGGACCACTTCTGCGCTCGGCCCTTCCGGCTGGCTGGTTTATTGC
TGATAAATCTGGAGCCGGTGAGCGTGGGTCTCGCGGTATCATTGCAGCACTGGGGCCAGATGGTAAGCCC
TCCCGTATCGTAGTTATCTACACGACGGGGAGTCAGGCAACTATGGATGAACGAAATAGACAGATCGCTG
AGATAGGTGCCTCACTGATTAAGCATTGGTAACTGTCAGACCAAGTTTACTCATATATACTTTAGATTGA
TTTAAAACTTCATTTTTAATTTAAAAGGATCTAGGTGAAGATCCTTTTTGATAATCTCATGACCAAAATC
CCTTAACGTGAGTTTTCGTTCCACTGAGCGTCAGACCCCGTAGAAAAGATCAAAGGATCTTCTTGAGATC
CTTTTTTTCTGCGCGTAATCTGCTGCTTGCAAACAAAAAAACCACCGCTACCAGCGGTGGTTTGTTTGCC
GGATCAAGAGCTACCAACTCTTTTTCCGAAGGTAACTGGCTTCAGCAGAGCGCAGATACCAAATACTGTC
CTTCTAGTGTAGCCGTAGTTAGGCCACCACTTCAAGAACTCTGTAGCACCGCCTACATACCTCGCTCTGC
TAATCCTGTTACCAGTGGCTGCTGCCAGTGGCGATAAGTCGTGTCTTACCGGGTTGGACTCAAGACGATA
GTTACCGGATAAGGCGCAGCGGTCGGGCTGAACGGGGGGTTCGTGCACACAGCCCAGCTTGGAGCGAACG
ACCTACACCGAACTGAGATACCTACAGCGTGAGCTATGAGAAAGCGCCACGCTTCCCGAAGGGAGAAAGG
CGGACAGGTATCCGGTAAGCGGCAGGGTCGGAACAGGAGAGCGCACGAGGGAGCTTCCAGGGGGAAACGC
CTGGTATCTTTATAGTCCTGTCGGGTTTCGCCACCTCTGACTTGAGCGTCGATTTTTGTGATGCTCGTCA
GGGGGGCGGAGCCTATGGAAAAACGCCAGCAACGCGGCCTTTTTACGGTTCCTGGCCTTTTGCTGGCCTT
TTGCTCACATGTTCTTTCCTGCGTTATCCCCTGATTCTGTGGATAACCGTATTACCGCCTTTGAGTGAGC
TGATACCGCTCGCCGCAGCCGAACGACCGAGCGCAGCGAGTCAGTGAGCGAGGAAGCGGAAGAGCGCCTG
ATGCGGTATTTTCTCCTTACGCATCTGTGCGGTATTTCACACCGCATATGGTGCACTCTCAGTACAATCT
GCTCTGATGCCGCATAGTTAAGCCAGTATACACTCCGCTATCGCTACGTGACTGGGTCATGGCTGCGCCC
CGACACCCGCCAACACCCGCTGACGCGCCCTGACGGGCTTGTCTGCTCCCGGCATCCGCTTACAGACAAG
CTGTGACCGTCTCCGGGAGCTGCATGTGTCAGAGGTTTTCACCGTCATCACCGAAACGCGCGAGGCAGCT
GCGGTAAAGCTCATCAGCGTGGTCGTGAAGCGATTCACAGATGTCTGCCTGTTCATCCGCGTCCAGCTCG
TTGAGTTTCTCCAGAAGCGTTAATGTCTGGCTTCTGATAAAGCGGGCCATGTTAAGGGCGGTTTTTTCCT
GTTTGGTCACTGATGCCTCCGTGTAAGGGGGATTTCTGTTCATGGGGGTAATGATACCGATGAAACGAGA
GAGGATGCTCACGATACGGGTTACTGATGATGAACATGCCCGGTTACTGGAACGTTGTGAGGGTAAACAA
CTGGCGGTATGGATGCGGCGGGACCAGAGAAAAATCACTCAGGGTCAATGCCAGCGCTTCGTTAATACAG
ATGTAGGTGTTCCACAGGGTAGCCAGCAGCATCCTGCGATGCAGATCCGGAACATAATGGTGCAGGGCGC
TGACTTCCGCGTTTCCAGACTTTACGAAACACGGAAACCGAAGACCATTCATGTTGTTGCTCAGGTCGCA
GACGTTTTGCAGCAGCAGTCGCTTCACGTTCGCTCGCGTATCGGTGATTCATTCTGCTAACCAGTAAGGC
AACCCCGCCAGCCTAGCCGGGTCCTCAACGACAGGAGCACGATCATGCGCACCCGTGGCCAGGACCCAAC
GCTGCCCGAGATGCGCCGCGTGCGGCTGCTGGAGATGGCGGACGCGATGGATATGTTCTGCCAAGGGTTG
GTTTGCGCATTCACAGTTCTCCGCAAGAATTGATTGGCTCCAATTCTTGGAGTGGTGAATCCGTTAGCGA
GGTGCCGCCGGCTTCCATTCAGGTCGAGGTGGCCCGGCTCCATGCACCGCGACGCAACGCGGGGAGGCAG
ACAAGGTATAGGGCGGCGCCTACAATCCATGCCAACCCGTTCCATGTGCTCGCCGAGGCGGCATAAATCG
CCGTGACGATCAGCGGTCCAATGATCGAAGTTAGGCTGGTAAGAGCCGCGAGCGATCCTTGAAGCTGTCC
CTGATGGTCGTCATCTACCTGCCTGGACAGCATGGCCTGCAACGCGGGCATCCCGATGCCGCCGGAAGCG
AGAAGAATCATAATGGGGAAGGCCATCCAGCCTCGCGTCGCGAACGCCAGCAAGACGTAGCCCAGCGCGT
CGGCCGCCATGCCGGCGATAATGGCCTGCTTCTCGCCGAAACGTTTGGTGGCGGGACCAGTGACGAAGGC
TTGAGCGAGGGCGTGCAAGATTCCGAATACCGCAAGCGACAGGCCGATCATCGTCGCGCTCCAGCGAAAG
CGGTCCTCGCCGAAAATGACCCAGAGCGCTGCCGGCACCTGTCCTACGAGTTGCATGATAAAGAAGACAG
TCATAAGTGCGGCGACGATAGTCATGCCCCGCGCCCACCGGAAGGAGCTGACTGGGTTGAAGGCTCTCAA
GGGCATCGGTCGACGCTCTCCCTTATGCGACTCCTGCATTAGGAAGCAGCCCAGTAGTAGGTTGAGGCCG
TTGAGCACCGCCGCCGCAAGGAATGGTGCATGCAAGGAGATGGCGCCCAACAGTCCCCCGGCCACGGGGC
CTGCCACCATACCCACGCCGAAACAAGCGCTCATGAGCCCGAAGTGGCGAGCCCGATCTTCCCCATCGGT
GATGTCGGCGATATAGGCGCCAGCAACCGCACCTGTGGCGCCGGTGATGCCGGCCACGATGCGTCCGGCG
TAGAGGATCCGGGCTTATCGACTGCACGGTGCACCAATGCTTCTGGCGTCAGGCAGCCATCGGAAGCTGT
GGTATGGCTGTGCAGGTCGTAAATCACTGCATAATTCGTGTCGCTCAAGGCGCACTCCCGTTCTGGATAA
TGTTTTTTGCGCCGACATCATAACGGTTCTGGCAAATATTCTGAAATGAGCTGTTGACAATTAATCATCG
GCTCGTATAATGTGTGGAATTGTGAGCGGATAACAATTTCACACAGGAAACAG
